Addgene plasmid #87474: NI-1
Purpose: For library amplification of fragment NI-1
Depositing lab: Steve Pollard. Depositing organization: University of Edinburgh. Publication: STAR: a simple TAL effector assembly reaction using isothermal assembly. Gogolok S, Garcia-Diaz C, Pollard SM. Sci Rep. 2016 Sep 12;6:33209. doi: 10.1038/srep33209. PubMed 27615025.
Backbone
  Vector backbone: pMA-T
  Backbone manufacturer: Life Technologies
  Vector type: TALEN, Synthetic Biology ; TALE DBD library preparation
Growth in bacteria
  Bacterial resistance: Ampicillin, 100 μg/mL
  Growth temperature: 37°C
  Growth strain: DH5alpha
  Copy number: High Copy
Gene/Insert
  Gene/Insert name: NI-1
  Species: Synthetic
  Cloning method: Unknown
Terms and licenses: Academic/Nonprofit Terms; Industry Terms: Not Available to Industry
How to cite: NI-1 was a gift from Steve Pollard (Addgene plasmid # 87474 ; http://n2t.net/addgene:87474 ; RRID:Addgene_87474)
