[The description below was written by a language model from this plasmid's Addgene catalogue record and pLannotate feature annotations shown in this document.]
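Description:
NI-1 is a small (about 2.8 kb) bacterial cloning plasmid built on the pMA-T backbone, a commercial gene-synthesis carrier vector, and it serves as a storage and template plasmid for one module of a TAL effector DNA-binding-domain library. It is maintained in E. coli at high copy through a ColE1/pUC-type origin of replication and selected with ampicillin via the β-lactamase gene (AmpR) driven by its native bla promoter. The remaining annotated backbone elements are short remnants: partial M13 origin, lacZα, lacI and RSF origin matches, plus a T7 promoter. These appear to be vestigial vector sequence rather than functional parts of an expression design, and no eukaryotic promoter, tag or reporter is annotated.

The payload is a synthetic fragment named NI-1. The only annotated feature in the insert region is a roughly 180 bp segment with similarity to AvrXa10, a Xanthomonas oryzae TAL effector, consistent with the insert encoding TALE repeat sequence. By standard TALE nomenclature, "NI" denotes the repeat-variable diresidue that recognises adenine, and the "-1" suffix presumably marks the fragment's position or variant within the assembly scheme, although the record does not spell this out or give the exact repeat composition.

The stated purpose is library amplification of fragment NI-1: the plasmid acts as a template from which the fragment is amplified to prepare building blocks for assembling custom TALE DNA-binding domains by an isothermal assembly approach. It is therefore a parts-library component for TALEN and synthetic biology work, not a construct that expresses a functional TAL effector itself. The cloning method used to insert the fragment is not recorded.
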