Features (pLannotate 1.2.2; 9 found; start..end, strand, type, name):
      3..134     -  rep_origin     M13 ori (fragment): M13 bacteriophage origin of replication; arrow indicates direction of (+) strand synthesis
    155..311     -  CDS            lacZα (fragment): LacZα fragment of β-galactosidase; lacZ fragment
    320..338     +  promoter       T7 promoter: promoter for bacteriophage T7 RNA polymerase
    619..798     +  CDS            avrXa10 (fragment): AVX10_XANOO - Experimental evidence at protein level: Swiss-Prot protein existence level 1. Avirulence protein. Induces the hypersensitive response (HR)in rice plants carrying the resistance gene Xa10. Activity depends on the presence of the core repeat domains; replacement with repeat domains from other proteins (AvrBs3 of X.euvesicatoria (AC P14727) or AvrXa7 of this organism) does not elicit the HR. Probably acts as a transcription factor in its host plant (rice) to induce plant resistance or disease. From Xanthomonas oryzae pv. oryzae.
    870..917     -  CDS            lacI (fragment): lac repressor; lacI; The lac repressor binds to the lac operator to inhibit transcription in E. coli. This inhibition can be relieved by adding lactose or isopropyl-β-D-thiogalactopyranoside (IPTG).
    954..994     -  rep_origin     RSF ori (fragment): Plasmids containing the RSF 1030 origin of replication can be propagated in E. coli cells that contain additional plasmids with compatible origins.
   1072..1660    -  rep_origin     ori: high-copy-number ColE1/pMB1/pBR322/pUC origin of replication
   1831..2691    -  CDS            AmpR: β-lactamase; bla; confers resistance to ampicillin, carbenicillin, and related antibiotics
   2692..2796    -  promoter       AmpR promoter: bla
>Addgene plasmid #87474 | NI-1 | addgene full sequence | sequence record 174661 | Addgene NGS Result
CTAAATTGTAAGCGTTAATATTTTGTTAAAATTCGCGTTAAATTTTTGTTAAATCAGCTCATTTTTTAAC
CAATAGGCCGAAATCGGCAAAATCCCTTATAAATCAAAAGAATAGACCGAGATAGGGTTGAGTGGCCGCT
ACAGGGCGCTCCCATTCGCCATTCAGGCTGCGCAACTGTTGGGAAGGGCGTTTCGGTGCGGGCCTCTTCG
CTATTACGCCAGCTGGCGAAAGGGGGATGTGCTGCAAGGCGATTAAGTTGGGTAACGCCAGGGTTTTCCC
AGTCACGACGTTGTAAAACGACGGCCAGTGAGCGCGACGTAATACGACTCACTATAGGGCGAATTGGCGG
AAGGCCGTCAAGGCCACGTGTCTTGTCCAGAGCTCGTATCCTGCAGCCATTGTGCTGGCGCGGATTCTTT
ATCACTGATAAGTTGGTGGACATATTATGAGTCGTTTATCAGTGATAAAGTGTCAAGCATGACAAAGTTG
CAGCCGAATACAGTGGAGTCATCCGTGCCGCCCTAGACCTGTTGAACGAGGTCGGCGTAGACGGTCTGAC
GAGAGTCCACGCAAACTGGCGGAACGGTTGGGGGTTCAGCAGCCGGCGCTTTAGAGTCCTGGCGAAGAGA
GGGGGAGTAACAGCGGTAGAGGCAGTGCACGCCTGGCGCAATGCGCTCACCGGGGCCCCCTTGAACCTGA
CACCTGACCAAGTCGTGGCAATCGCGTCGAACATTGGGGGAAAGCAAGCCCTGGAAACCGTGCAAAGGTT
GTTGCCGGTGCTGTGCCAAGACCACGGCTTAACACCAGAACAGGTCGTTCTGCAGGATACGGTACCTGGA
GCACAAGACTGGCCTCATGGGCCTTCCGCTCACTGCCCGCTTTCCAGTCGGGAAACCTGTCGTGCCAGCT
GCATTAACATGGTCATAGCTGTTTCCTTGCGTATTGGGCGCTCTCCGCTTCCTCGCTCACTGACTCGCTG
CGCTCGGTCGTTCGGGTAAAGCCTGGGGTGCCTAATGAGCAAAAGGCCAGCAAAAGGCCAGGAACCGTAA
AAAGGCCGCGTTGCTGGCGTTTTTCCATAGGCTCCGCCCCCCTGACGAGCATCACAAAAATCGACGCTCA
AGTCAGAGGTGGCGAAACCCGACAGGACTATAAAGATACCAGGCGTTTCCCCCTGGAAGCTCCCTCGTGC
GCTCTCCTGTTCCGACCCTGCCGCTTACCGGATACCTGTCCGCCTTTCTCCCTTCGGGAAGCGTGGCGCT
TTCTCATAGCTCACGCTGTAGGTATCTCAGTTCGGTGTAGGTCGTTCGCTCCAAGCTGGGCTGTGTGCAC
GAACCCCCCGTTCAGCCCGACCGCTGCGCCTTATCCGGTAACTATCGTCTTGAGTCCAACCCGGTAAGAC
ACGACTTATCGCCACTGGCAGCAGCCACTGGTAACAGGATTAGCAGAGCGAGGTATGTAGGCGGTGCTAC
AGAGTTCTTGAAGTGGTGGCCTAACTACGGCTACACTAGAAGAACAGTATTTGGTATCTGCGCTCTGCTG
AAGCCAGTTACCTTCGGAAAAAGAGTTGGTAGCTCTTGATCCGGCAAACAAACCACCGCTGGTAGCGGTG
GTTTTTTTGTTTGCAAGCAGCAGATTACGCGCAGAAAAAAAGGATCTCAAGAAGATCCTTTGATCTTTTC
TACGGGGTCTGACGCTCAGTGGAACGAAAACTCACGTTAAGGGATTTTGGTCATGAGATTATCAAAAAGG
ATCTTCACCTAGATCCTTTTAAATTAAAAATGAAGTTTTAAATCAATCTAAAGTATATATGAGTAAACTT
GGTCTGACAGTTACCAATGCTTAATCAGTGAGGCACCTATCTCAGCGATCTGTCTATTTCGTTCATCCAT
AGTTGCCTGACTCCCCGTCGTGTAGATAACTACGATACGGGAGGGCTTACCATCTGGCCCCAGTGCTGCA
ATGATACCGCGAGAACCACGCTCACCGGCTCCAGATTTATCAGCAATAAACCAGCCAGCCGGAAGGGCCG
AGCGCAGAAGTGGTCCTGCAACTTTATCCGCCTCCATCCAGTCTATTAATTGTTGCCGGGAAGCTAGAGT
AAGTAGTTCGCCAGTTAATAGTTTGCGCAACGTTGTTGCCATTGCTACAGGCATCGTGGTGTCACGCTCG
TCGTTTGGTATGGCTTCATTCAGCTCCGGTTCCCAACGATCAAGGCGAGTTACATGATCCCCCATGTTGT
GCAAAAAAGCGGTTAGCTCCTTCGGTCCTCCGATCGTTGTCAGAAGTAAGTTGGCCGCAGTGTTATCACT
CATGGTTATGGCAGCACTGCATAATTCTCTTACTGTCATGCCATCCGTAAGATGCTTTTCTGTGACTGGT
GAGTACTCAACCAAGTCATTCTGAGAATAGTGTATGCGGCGACCGAGTTGCTCTTGCCCGGCGTCAATAC
GGGATAATACCGCGCCACATAGCAGAACTTTAAAAGTGCTCATCATTGGAAAACGTTCTTCGGGGCGAAA
ACTCTCAAGGATCTTACCGCTGTTGAGATCCAGTTCGATGTAACCCACTCGTGCACCCAACTGATCTTCA
GCATCTTTTACTTTCACCAGCGTTTCTGGGTGAGCAAAAACAGGAAGGCAAAATGCCGCAAAAAAGGGAA
TAAGGGCGACACGGAAATGTTGAATACTCATACTCTTCCTTTTTCAATATTATTGAAGCATTTATCAGGG
TTATTGTCTCATGAGCGGATACATATTTGAATGTATTTAGAAAAATAAACAAATAGGGGTTCCGCGCACA
TTTCCCCGAAAAGTGCCAC
