>Addgene plasmid #87474 | NI-1 | depositor partial sequence | sequence record 170598 | NI-1 RVD flanked by BciVI sites
GTATCCTGCAGCCATTGTGCTGGCGCGGATTCTTTATCACTGATAAGTTGGTGGACATATTATGAGTCGT
TTATCAGTGATAAAGTGTCAAGCATGACAAAGTTGCAGCCGAATACAGTGGAGTCATCCGTGCCGCCCTA
GACCTGTTGAACGAGGTCGGCGTAGACGGTCTGACGAGAGTCCACGCAAACTGGCGGAACGGTTGGGGGT
TCAGCAGCCGGCGCTTTAGAGTCCTGGCGAAGAGAGGGGGAGTAACAGCGGTAGAGGCAGTGCACGCCTG
GCGCAATGCGCTCACCGGGGCCCCCTTGAACCTGACACCTGACCAAGTCGTGGCAATCGCGTCGAACATT
GGGGGAAAGCAAGCCCTGGAAACCGTGCAAAGGTTGTTGCCGGTGCTGTGCCAAGACCACGGCTTAACAC
CAGAACAGGTCGTTCTGCAGGATAC
